Addgene plasmid #153345: pMAP L1Γ
Purpose: (Empty Backbone) Mobius Assembly cloning and expression vector for plants with high-copy number origin of replication
Depositing lab: Naomi Nakayama. Depositing organization: University of Edinburgh. Publication: Mobius Assembly for Plant Systems highlights promoter-terminator interaction in gene regulation. Andreou , Andreas I., Nirkko, Jessica , Ochoa-Villarreal, Marisol , Nakayama, Naomi. bioRxiv, March 31, 2021 10.1101/2021.03.31.437819.
Backbone
  Vector backbone: pMAP
  Backbone size (bp): 4292
  Vector type: Plant Expression
Growth in bacteria
  Bacterial resistance: Kanamycin, 50 μg/mL
  Growth temperature: 37°C
  Growth strain: JM109
  Copy number: High Copy
Gene/Insert
  Gene/Insert name: None
Terms and licenses: Academic/Nonprofit Terms; Industry Terms: Not Available to Industry
How to cite: pMAP L1Γ was a gift from Naomi Nakayama (Addgene plasmid # 153345 ; http://n2t.net/addgene:153345 ; RRID:Addgene_153345)
