[The description below was written by a language model from this plasmid's Addgene catalogue record and pLannotate feature annotations shown in this document.]
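Description:
pMAP L1Γ is an empty 4,292 bp plant expression backbone from the pMAP series, built as a cloning and expression vector for Mobius Assembly, a hierarchical modular DNA assembly system adapted here for plant work. The name suggests it is the gamma member of the Level 1 acceptor set, although the record does not spell out its position in the assembly hierarchy or the overhangs and restriction enzymes it uses. It carries no insert. In E. coli it replicates from a high-copy ColE1/pUC-type origin and is selected with kanamycin through the aphA1 (nptI) aminoglycoside phosphotransferase gene, which lies on the reverse strand.

The annotated features point to a binary-vector layout. Two T-DNA left border repeats, one of octopine Ach5 type and one of nopaline C58 type, sit immediately upstream of the cloning region, which is consistent with Agrobacterium-mediated delivery of assembled cassettes into plants. No right border repeat and no origin for replication in Agrobacterium were annotated. About 1.5 kb between the ColE1 origin and the left borders carries no annotation, so these elements may be present but are not documented here.

Just after the borders is a bacterial screening cassette. A fragment of the strong constitutive J23119 promoter drives spisCP, a chromoprotein-type protein from the coral Stylophora pistillata, followed by the rrnB T1 and T7Te terminators. This cassette most likely serves as a visual dropout marker: colonies with uncut vector are coloured, while those in which assembled parts have replaced the cassette are not. The record does not state this function explicitly. No plant promoter, terminator or plant selectable marker is present, so users supply these parts during assembly.
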