Features (pLannotate 1.2.2; 8 found; start..end, strand, type, name):
     60..648     +  rep_origin     ori: high-copy-number ColE1/pMB1/pBR322/pUC origin of replication
   2170..2194    +  misc_feature   LB T-DNA repeat: left border repeat from octopine Ach5 T-DNA
   2221..2245    +  misc_feature   LB T-DNA repeat: left border repeat from nopaline C58 T-DNA
   2304..2332    +  promoter       J23119 promoter (fragment): bacterial promoter (Registry of Standard Biological Parts BBa J23119)
   2359..3030    +  CDS            spisCP: spisCP is a fluorescent protein published in 2008, derived from Stylophora pistillata. It is reported to be a tetramer.
   3041..3112    +  terminator     rrnB T1 terminator: transcription terminator T1 from the E. coli rrnB gene
   3128..3155    +  terminator     T7Te terminator: phage T7 early transcription terminator
   3388..4200    -  CDS            aphA1: KKA1_ECOLX - Also known as nptI. Protein inferred from homology: Swiss-Prot protein existence level 3. Resistance to kanamycin and structurally-related aminoglycosides, including amikacin. From Escherichia coli.
>Addgene plasmid #153345 | pMAP L1Γ | addgene full sequence | sequence record 317041 | Addgene NGS Result
GAGACACAAGATCGGATTGGCGGTTATGCGGTTCCCGTAGAAAGGATCAAAGGATCTTCTTGAGATCCTT
TTTTTCTGCGCGTAATCTGCTGCTTGCAAACAAAAAAACCACCGCTACCAGCGGTGGTTTGTTTGCCGGA
TCAAGAGCTACCAACTCTTTTTCCGAAGGTAACTGGCTTCAGCAGAGCGCAGATACCAAATACTGTTCTT
CTAGTGTAGCCGTAGTTAGGCCACCACTTCAAGAACTCTGTAGCACCGCCTACATACCTCGCTCTGCTAA
TCCTGTTACCAGTGGCTGCTGCCAGTGGCGATAAGTCGTGTCTTACCGGGTTGGACTCAAGACGATAGTT
ACCGGATAAGGCGCAGCGGTCGGGCTGAACGGGGGGTTCGTGCACACAGCCCAGCTTGGAGCGAACGACC
TACACCGAACTGAGATACCTACAGCGTGAGCTATGAGAAAGCGCCACGCTTCCCGAAGGGAGAAAGGCGG
ACAGGTATCCGGTAAGCGGCAGGGTCGGAACAGGAGAGCGCACGAGGGAGCTTCCAGGGGGAAACGCCTG
GTATCTTTATAGTCCTGTCGGGTTTCGCCACCTCTGACTTGAGCGTCGATTTTTGTGATGCTCGTCAGGG
GGGCGGAGCCTATGGAAAAACGCCAGCAACGCGGCCTTTTTACGGTTCCTGGCCTTTTGCTGGCCTTTTG
CTCACATGTTCTTTCCTGCGTTATCCCCTGATTCTGTGGATAACCGTATTACCGCCTTTGAGTGAGCTGC
CGATCCGCCGCCAGTTCAGGCCGTCCGGCCCCGGATTCTGACCATAATTTCATCGAAAAAAGGGGCGCAG
CCCTTCTTGTTCTAATAGTTCTATAAGTTCAGGCGAAAATCGTGCAGCAATTACAAAAGGTTGCGCGTCT
ATAAGTGGGGAATCCAGACGCAAAAGTGGGGAATCCAGCCGCAAAAGTGGGGAATCCAGCCGAAATCGCG
GATTGACGAGTGGGATTTCCCGCCCAATAAATCCACCATGGGAAAGACACTCGACGTTGCCCGCGACCGG
GCCTTTGACCAGACCGCGACCGTGCTGCCCGCCGAAATGGCGCGGGGGGTCTATATGCGCAACGCCCCCA
GCCTCGCGGCCCTGAAGCTGATGCATCTGATGATCGCCACGGCGGGCGGGCGCATGGCCGATGACGTGCG
CCACGAAATGCGGCTGGCCGACATCCGCAAGATCGACGGTATGGATAACCACACCCGGGCCAGCCTGACC
CCGCTCTTTGCGGAACTGGCGGCGGCGGTGCTGACCCACGACGACCCGGAAAAGCGGGTCGTGACCATCG
GTGGCCTGCTGGACGAAGCCCGGATCGATTACCGGCACGAGGTCAGCGGCGATCTTCTGGTGTCGTGGAC
CTTCCGCAGCATGTTCCGCCGCATGGCGGCGGAATCGAACCATTGGGCGATTCTCGACCGGCAGACCGTG
TTCCACCTCGGCAGCAAGTATTCCGTGCTGTTGTTCCAGCACATCGCCAGCTTCAAGGAATACGACCACA
TTACCGGCAAGACCTTTACCGTGCCGGAGTTGCGGGCTGTGTTTGGTATCCCCGAGGGCAAAATCAAGCG
TTTCGCAGACCTCAACAGAGACGTGCTGACGCCCGCCATTGCCGAAATCAACCAGCTTTCCCGCCTGACT
CTGACCGCCACGCCGAACAAGATCGGGCGCACCGTGGCCAGCGTGACGATTGCTTGGGAAGAAAAGCCCC
TCGAAGGCAAGCGCTCGACCAAGGCCGAACTGGACCGCCCGAAGGTGGGCCGGAAGGCCCGGCGCGACGG
CACCGCCGAGACGGTGGCACGGGCCTTCCCGGCATCGGGCGGGATCGAGTTCGACCAGCATTGGCGCGAC
CTCAAGCGGGCGGCGGGCTGCAACATGGACAACACCATGATCGCCGACAAATTCCGGGCATGGTGCGCCG
GGAAGGGCCTCGCTCTCGATGCCCGGAACATCGAACAGGCGTTCAGCAGCTTCTGCACCAAGGTGGGCCG
GGTCTGACCATCATCAGTTCGGTGGTCTTCCGACGAACAATAAGGCCGCAAATCGCGGCCTTTTTTATTG
ATAACAAAACCGGCTCAGTTCTGCGTAGAAACCAACATGCAAGCTCCACCGGGTGCAAAGCGGCAGCGGC
GGCAGGATATATTCAATTGTAAATGGCTTCATGTCCGGGAAATCTACTGGTGGCAGGATATATTGTGGTG
TAAACAATGGAGAAAAAGAGAATTGGAATTCCACCTGCATATGTCAGGAGAGAGACCTTTACGGCTAGCT
CAGTCCTAGGTATAGTGCTAGCTACTAGAGAAAGAGGAGAAATACTAAATGTCGCACTCAAAACAAGCAC
TGGCAGATACGATGAAAATGACGTGGCTGATGGAAGGTTCGGTCAACGGTCACGCCTTTACGATTGAAGG
CGAAGGTACCGGCAAACCGTATGAAGGTAAACAGAGTGGCACCTTTCGTGTTACGAAAGGCGGTCCGCTG
CCGTTTGCGTTTGATATTGTCGCTCCGACCCTGAAATACGGTTTCAAATGCTTCATGAAATACCCGGCGG
ATATTCCGGACTACTTTAAACTGGCCTTCCCGGAAGGCCTGACGTACGATCGTAAAATTGCGTTTGAAGA
CGGCGGTTGTGCGACCGCCACGGTCGAAATGAGCCTGAAGGGTAACACCCTGGTGCATAAAACGAACTTT
CAGGGCGGTAATTTCCCGATTGATGGTCCGGTGATGCAAAAACGCACCCTGGGCTGGGAACCGACCTCTG
AAAAAATGACGCCGTGCGATGGTATTATCAAAGGCGACACCATCATGTACCTGATGGTTGAAGGCGGTAA
AACGCTGAAATGTCGTTATGAAAACAATTACCGCGCCAACAAACCAGTGCTGATGCCGCCGAGCCACTTT
GTGGATCTGCGTCTGACCCGCACGAATCTGGATAAAGAAGGTCTGGCGTTCAAACTGGAAGAATATGCTG
TTGCCCGTGTGCTGGAAGTGTAATAAGCTTCAAATAAAACGAAAGGCTCAGTCGAAAGACTGGGCCTTTC
GTTTTATCTGTTGTTTGTCGGTGAACGCTCTCTACTAGAGTCACACTGGCTCACCTTCGGGTGGGCCTTT
CTGCGGGTCTCACGCTCTTGATATGCAGGTGCTGCAGGAATTGTTGATTTTGTGATGACTGATGGCAGGA
TATATGCGGTTGTAATTCATTTTTATTGTCTAAATTTCTGTATTTGTTTGTTTGTTCGGTTGTAAATTTT
TTTGGAAGAACAAGAAAAGAAAAAACACCCGTTAGGGTGTTTTTAGTTAGTGTGGCGCGCCGACTTGCGA
CATGCGGTCCTTTGCAATCAACTATTAGAAAAATTCATCCAGCATCAGATGAAATTGCAGTTTGTTCATA
TCCGGATTATCAATGCCATATTTCTGAAACAGACGTTTTTGCAGGCTCGGGCTAAATTCGCCCAGGCAGT
TCCACAGAATGGCCAGATCCTGATAACGATCCGCAATGCCCACACGGCCCACATCAATGCAGCCAATCAG
TTTGCCTTCATCGAAAATCAGGTTATCCAGGCTAAAATCGCCGTGGGTCACCACGCTATCCGGGCTAAAC
GGCAGCAGTTTATGCATTTCTTTCCACACCTGTTCCACCGGCCAGCCGTTACGTTCATCATCAAAATCGC
TCGCATCCACCAGGCCGTTGTTCATACGGCTCTGCGCCTGGGCCAGACGAAACACACGATCGCTGTTAAA
CGGGCAGTTGCACACCGGAATGCTATGCAGACGACGCAGAAACACGGCCAGCGCATCCACAATGTTTTCG
CCGCTATCCGGATATTCTTCCAGCACCTGAAACGCGGTTTTGCCCGGAATCGCGGTGGTCAGCAGCCACG
CATCATCCGGGGTGCGAATAAAATGTTTAATGGTCGGCAGCGGCATAAATTCGGTCAGCCAGTTCAGACG
CACCATTTCATCGGTCACATCGTTCGCCACGCTGCCTTTGCCATGTTTCAGAAACAGTTCCGGCGCATCC
GGTTTGCCATACAGACGATAAATGGTCGCGCCGCTCTGACCCACGTTATCACGCGCCCATTTATAGCCAT
ACAGATCCGCATCCATGTTGCTGTTCAGACGCGGACGGCTACAGCTCGTTTCACGCTGAATATGGCTCAT
AACACCCCTTGTATTACTGTTTATGTAAGCAGACAGTTTTATTGTTCATGATGATATATTTTTATCTTGT
GCAATGTAACATCAGAGATTTT
